Addgene plasmid #173245: RVD-AA10
Purpose: One-step assembly of custom RVD arrays to construct DdCBE, TALE, etc.
Depositing lab: Bin Shen. Depositing organization: Nanjing Medical University. Publication: Precision modeling of mitochondrial diseases in zebrafish via DdCBE-mediated mtDNA base editing. Guo J, Zhang X, Chen X, Sun H, Dai Y, Wang J, Qian X, Tan L, Lou X, Shen B. Cell Discov. 2021 Sep 3;7(1):78. doi: 10.1038/s41421-021-00307-9. PubMed 34480028.
Backbone
  Vector backbone: TetR T vector
  Vector type: Unspecified
Growth in bacteria
  Bacterial resistance: Tetracycline, 10 μg/mL
  Growth temperature: 37°C
  Growth strain: DH5alpha
  Copy number: High Copy
Gene/Insert
  Gene/Insert name: NI-NI dimer RVD at Position10
  Species: Synthetic
  Mutation: no
  Cloning method: Restriction Enzyme; 5′ cloning site Unknown (unknown if destroyed)
Terms and licenses: Academic/Nonprofit Terms; Industry Terms: Not Available to Industry
Depositor comments: RVD is inserted into TA site of TetR T vector
How to cite: RVD-AA10 was a gift from Bin Shen (Addgene plasmid # 173245 ; http://n2t.net/addgene:173245 ; RRID:Addgene_173245)
