[The description below was written by a language model from this plasmid's Addgene catalogue record and pLannotate feature annotations shown in this document.]
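Description:
RVD-AA10 is a small (about 2.6 kb) bacterial module plasmid from a library built for one-step assembly of custom TALE repeat arrays, such as those used in DdCBE mitochondrial base editors and other TALE-based proteins. Its backbone is described as a "TetR T vector", a TA-cloning vector. According to the depositor, the synthetic insert was placed into the TA site. The vector type is otherwise unspecified. It is propagated in E. coli from a high-copy ColE1/pUC-type origin and selected with tetracycline through a TcR efflux-protein gene driven by its native tet promoter. The automated annotation also picks up a T7 promoter, a short RSF origin fragment and a short kanamycin-resistance fragment. The two fragments are only tens of bases long and are probably backbone remnants or partial matches rather than functional elements.

The payload is a synthetic dimer of two TALE repeats, each carrying the NI repeat-variable diresidue, designated for position 10 of the array. In the standard TALE code, NI repeats recognise adenine, so this module specifies an "AA" dinucleotide at that slot, as the plasmid name indicates. The feature table does not annotate the repeat dimer itself. It presumably lies in the unannotated region of the sequence, but the record does not give its coordinates. The flanking sites or overhangs used for assembly are also not recorded, and the 5′ cloning site is listed as unknown. The plasmid has no stated expression role of its own. It serves as a donor part, combined with modules for other positions to build a full DNA-binding array in a destination construct. The associated work used such arrays for DdCBE-mediated mtDNA editing to model mitochondrial disease in zebrafish.
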