Features (pLannotate 1.2.2; 6 found; start..end, strand, type, name):
      1..19      -  promoter       T7 promoter: promoter for bacteriophage T7 RNA polymerase
    445..1033    +  rep_origin     ori: high-copy-number ColE1/pMB1/pBR322/pUC origin of replication
   1105..1144    -  rep_origin     RSF ori (fragment): Plasmids containing the RSF 1030 origin of replication can be propagated in E. coli cells that contain additional plasmids with compatible origins.
   1160..1188    +  promoter       tet promoter: E. coli promoter for tetracycline efflux protein gene
   1236..2426    +  CDS            TcR: tetracycline efflux protein; tet; confers resistance to tetracycline
   2524..2598    +  CDS            KanR (fragment): aminoglycoside phosphotransferase; aphA-3; confers resistance to kanamycin
>Addgene plasmid #173245 | RVD-AA10 | addgene full sequence | sequence record 352634 | Addgene NGS Result
CCTATAGTGAGTCGTATTACATGGTCATAGCTGTTTCCTGGCAGCTCTGGCCCGTGTCTCAAAATCTCTG
ATGTTACATTGCACAAGATAAAAATATATCATCATGCCTCCTCTAGACCAAAGCTGGTCTCATGACGCAA
TCGCTACAACTTGATCTGGGGTGAGTCCGTGGGCTTGACAGAGAACTGGAAGGAGGCGCTGAACCGTCTC
AAGAGCCTGTTTGCCACCAATATTACTAGCAATCGCTACAACTTGATCTGGGGTGAGTCCGTGGGCTTGA
CAGAGAACTGGAAGGAGGCGCTGAACCGTCTCAAGAGCCTGTTTGCCACCAATATTAGAGCGAGACCATA
TCTGGTCGAGCCACCCATGACCAAAATCCCTTAACGTGAGTTACGCGTCGTTCCACTGAGCGTCAGACCC
CGTAGAAAAGATCAAAGGATCTTCTTGAGATCCTTTTTTTCTGCGCGTAATCTGCTGCTTGCAAACAAAA
AAACCACCGCTACCAGCGGTGGTTTGTTTGCCGGATCAAGAGCTACCAACTCTTTTTCCGAAGGTAACTG
GCTTCAGCAGAGCGCAGATACCAAATACTGTTCTTCTAGTGTAGCCGTAGTTAGGCCACCACTTCAAGAA
CTCTGTAGCACCGCCTACATACCTCGCTCTGCTAATCCTGTTACCAGTGGCTGCTGCCAGTGGCGATAAG
TCGTGTCTTACCGGGTTGGACTCAAGACGATAGTTACCGGATAAGGCGCAGCGGTCGGGCTGAACGGGGG
GTTCGTGCACACAGCCCAGCTTGGAGCGAACGACCTACACCGAACTGAGATACCTACAGCGTGAGCTATG
AGAAAGCGCCACGCTTCCCGAAGGGAGAAAGGCGGACAGGTATCCGGTAAGCGGCAGGGTCGGAACAGGA
GAGCGCACGAGGGAGCTTCCAGGGGGAAACGCCTGGTATCTTTATAGTCCTGTCGGGTTTCGCCACCTCT
GACTTGAGCGTCGATTTTTGTGATGCTCGTCAGGGGGGCGGAGCCTATGGAAAAACGCCAGCAACGCGGC
CTTTTTACGGTTCCTGGCCTTTTGCTGGCCTTTTGCTCACATGTTCTTTCCTGCGTTATCCACAGAATCA
GGGGATAACGCAGGAAAGAACATGAATTAATTCTCATGTTTGACAGCTTATCATCGATTAGCTTTAATGC
GGTAGTTTATCACAGTTAAATTGCTAACGCAGTCAGGCACCGTGTATGAAATCTAACAATGCGCTCATCG
TCATCCTCGGCACCGTCACCCTGGATGCTGTAGGCATAGGCTTGGTTATGCCGGTACTGCCGGGCCTCTT
GCGGGATATCGTCCATTCCGACAGCATCGCCAGTCACTATGGCGTGCTGCTAGCGCTATATGCGTTGATG
CAATTTCTATGCGCACCCGTTCTCGGAGCACTGTCCGACCGCTTTGGCCGCCGCCCAGTCCTGCTCGCTT
CGCTACTTGGAGCCACTATCGACTACGCGATCATGGCGACCACACCCGTCCTGTGGATTCTCTACGCCGG
ACGCATCGTGGCCGGCATCACCGGCGCCACAGGTGCGGTTGCTGGCGCCTATATCGCCGACATCACCGAT
GGGGAAGATCGGGCTCGCCACTTCGGGCTCATGAGCGCTTGTTTCGGCGTGGGTATGGTGGCAGGCCCCG
TGGCCGGGGGACTGTTGGGCGCCATCTCCTTACATGCACCATTCCTTGCGGCGGCGGTGCTCAACGGCCT
CAACCTACTACTGGGCTGCTTCCTAATGCAGGAGTCGCATAAGGGAGAGCGCCGACCCATGCCCTTGAGA
GCCTTCAACCCAGTCAGCTCCTTCCGGTGGGCGCGGGGCATGACTATCGTCGCCGCACTTATGACTGTCT
TCTTTATCATGCAACTCGTAGGACAGGTGCCGGCAGCGCTCTGGGTCATTTTCGGCGAGGACCGCTTTCG
CTGGAGCGCGACGATGATCGGCCTGTCGCTTGCGGTATTCGGAATCTTGCACGCCCTCGCTCAAGCCTTC
GTCACTGGTCCCGCCACCAAACGTTTCGGCGAGAAGCAGGCCATTATCGCCGGCATGGCGGCCGACGCGC
TGGGCTACGTCTTGCTGGCGTTCGCGACGCGAGGCTGGATGGCCTTCCCCATTATGATTCTTCTCGCTTC
CGGCGGCATCGGGATGCCCGCGTTGCAGGCCATGCTGTCCAGGCAGGTAGATGACGACCATCAGGGACAG
CTTCAAGGATCGCTCGCGGCTCTTACCAGCCTAACTTCGATCATTGGACCGCTGATCGTCACGGCGATTT
ATGCCGCCTCGGCGAGCACATGGAACGGGTTGGCATGGATTGTAGGCGCCGCCCTATACCTTGTCTGCCT
CCCCGCGTTGCGTCGCGGTGCATGGAGCCGGGCCACCTCGACCTGAATGGAAGCCGGCGGCACCTCGCTA
ACGGATTCACCACTCCAAGAATTGGAGCCAATCAATTCTTGCGGAGAACTGTGAATGCGCAAACCAACCC
TTGATCGGGGAAGAACAGTATGTCGAGCTATTTTTTGACTTACTGGGGATCAAGCCTGATTGGGAGAAAA
TAAAATATCC
