>Addgene plasmid #173245 | RVD-AA10 | depositor partial sequence | sequence record 336200 | RVD flanked by two Bsa I sites
GGTCTCGCTCTAATATTGGTGGCAAACAGGCTCTTGAGACGGTTCAGCGCCTCCTTCCAGTTCTCTGTCA
AGCCCACGGACTCACCCCAGATCAAGTTGTAGCGATTGCTAGTAATATTGGTGGCAAACAGGCTCTTGAG
ACGGTTCAGCGCCTCCTTCCAGTTCTCTGTCAAGCCCACGGACTCACCCCAGATCAAGTTGTAGCGATTG
CGTCATGAGACC
